Addgene plasmid #61254: pJW1311
Purpose: Template for cloning sgRNA(F+E) to generate new PU6::sgRNAs by PCR-fusion
Depositing lab: Jordan Ward. Depositing organization: University of California, San Francisco (UCSF). Publication: Rapid and Precise Engineering of the Caenorhabditis elegans Genome with Lethal Mutation Co-conversion and Inactivation of NHEJ Repair. Ward JD. Genetics. 2014 Dec 9. pii: genetics.114.172361. 10.1534/genetics.114.172361 PubMed 25491644.
Backbone
  Vector backbone: pCR-Blunt II-TOPO
  Backbone manufacturer: Invitrogen
  Backbone size w/o insert (bp): 3519
  Total vector size (bp): 4162
  Vector type: CRISPR ; Cloning template
Growth in bacteria
  Bacterial resistance: Kanamycin, 50 μg/mL
  Growth temperature: 37°C
  Growth strain: DH5alpha
  Copy number: High Copy
Gene/Insert
  Gene/Insert name: sgRNA(F+E) targeting Y61A9L9.1
  Species: Synthetic
  Insert size (bp): 643
  Cloning method: TOPO Cloning
  Sequencing primers: 5′ M13-rev; 3′ M13-forward
Resource information
  A portion of this plasmid was derived from a plasmid made by: U6 promoter was subcloned from pDD162 (AddGene plasmid #47549) and provided by the Goldstein lab.
Terms and licenses: Academic/Nonprofit Terms; Industry Terms: Not Available to Industry
Depositor comments: target sequence: gaacgaggctgaaaccctga
How to cite: pJW1311 was a gift from Jordan Ward (Addgene plasmid # 61254 ; http://n2t.net/addgene:61254 ; RRID:Addgene_61254)
