[The description below was written by a language model from this plasmid's Addgene catalogue record and pLannotate feature annotations shown in this document.]
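Description:
pJW1311 is a CRISPR cloning-template plasmid built by TOPO cloning a synthetic 643 bp insert into the pCR-Blunt II-TOPO backbone. It is a high-copy E. coli plasmid that replicates from a ColE1/pUC-type origin and is selected with kanamycin through the Tn5-derived NeoR/KanR gene. The feature table also shows the backbone's BleoR (Zeocin resistance) gene. Other standard backbone elements are present: the lac promoter, operator and CAP site, a lacZα–ccdB fusion that the insert interrupts, and SP6 and T7 phage promoters flanking the cloning site. M13 primer sites are used for sequencing. Short hits to rop, bom, tnpA and lacI appear only as fragments and are probably backbone remnants or annotation artefacts, not functional parts.

The insert is a single-guide RNA cassette carrying the modified "F+E" sgRNA scaffold with a spacer directed against the locus recorded as Y61A9L9.1. The annotation detects the scaffold as a partial match to S. pyogenes tracrRNA. Next to it is a short fragment of the C. elegans R07E5.16 U6 snRNA promoter, and the record notes that the U6 promoter was subcloned from a previously published Cas9/sgRNA plasmid. Only about 20 nt is annotated as CeU6, so the feature table does not establish how much promoter the plasmid contains.

The stated purpose is to serve as a PCR template for the sgRNA(F+E) portion, which is joined by PCR fusion to make new PU6::sgRNA expression cassettes with user-chosen targets for C. elegans genome editing. The depositor sequence is 4,002 nt, whereas the catalogue lists a total size of 4,162 bp. The record does not explain this discrepancy.
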