Features (pLannotate 1.2.2; 19 found; start..end, strand, type, name):
      5..21      +  protein_bind   lac operator: The lac repressor binds to the lac operator to inhibit transcription in E. coli. This inhibition can be relieved by adding lactose or isopropyl-β-D-thiogalactopyranoside (IPTG). lac repressor encoded by lacI
     63..81      +  promoter       SP6 promoter: promoter for bacteriophage SP6 RNA polymerase
    191..226     +  CDS            rop (fragment): Rop protein, which maintains plasmids at low copy number; rop
    328..427     +  misc_feature   bom (fragment): basis of mobility region from pBR322
    433..499     -  CDS            lacZα (fragment): LacZα fragment of β-galactosidase; lacZ fragment
    517..584     -  misc_RNA       tracrRNA (fragment): trans-activating CRISPR RNA for the Streptococcus pyogenes CRISPR/Cas9 system
    623..643     -  promoter       CeU6 promoter (fragment): promoter for the C. elegans R07E5.16 U6 snRNA gene (Dickinson et al., 2013)
    714..732     -  promoter       T7 promoter: promoter for bacteriophage T7 RNA polymerase
    735..882     +  CDS            lacZα (fragment): LacZα fragment of β-galactosidase; lacZ fragment
    892..1195    +  CDS            ccdB (fragment): CcdB, a bacterial toxin that poisons DNA gyrase; ccdB; Plasmids containing the ccdB gene cannot be propagated in standard E. coli strains.
   1243..1512    +  CDS            tnpA (fragment): TN5P_ECOLX - Also known as tnp. Experimental evidence at protein level: Swiss-Prot protein existence level 1. Mediates transposition of transposon Tn5 by a 'cut and paste' mechanism. First, the monomeric transposase binds the 19 bp inverted DNA repeats flanking the transposon. Then, dimerization of the DNA- bound transposase creates a synaptic DNA complex. After nicking of the first DNA strand, excision of the transposon proceeds through a series of intermediates. The transposase then mediates the insertion of the transposon at a new site by strand transfer. The activity of the wild- type tran
   1544..2338    +  CDS            NeoR/KanR: aminoglycoside phosphotransferase from Tn5; aph(3')-II (or nptII); confers resistance to neomycin, kanamycin, and G418 (Geneticin®)
   2359..2410    -  misc_feature   bom (fragment): basis of mobility region from pBR322
   2437..2525    +  promoter       AmpR promoter (fragment): bla
   2545..2919    +  CDS            BleoR: antibiotic-binding protein; Sh ble from Streptoalloteichus hindustanus; confers resistance to bleomycin, phleomycin, and Zeocin™
   3057..3645    +  rep_origin     ori: high-copy-number ColE1/pMB1/pBR322/pUC origin of replication
   3828..3920    +  CDS            lacI (fragment): lac repressor; lacI; The lac repressor binds to the lac operator to inhibit transcription in E. coli. This inhibition can be relieved by adding lactose or isopropyl-β-D-thiogalactopyranoside (IPTG).
   3933..3954    +  protein_bind   CAP binding site: CAP binding activates transcription in the presence of cAMP. E. coli catabolite activator protein
   3969..3999    +  promoter       lac promoter: promoter for the E. coli lac operon
>Addgene plasmid #61254 | pJW1311 | depositor full sequence | sequence record 99434 | pJW1311 sequence 4002 bps
GGAATTGTGAGCGGATAACAATTTCACACAGGAAACAGCTATGACCATGATTACGCCAAGCTATTTAGGT
GACACTATAGAATACTCAAGCTATGCATCAAGCTTGGTACCGAGCTCGGATCCACTAGTAACGGCCGCCA
GTGTGCTGGAATTCGCCCTTAAAAATAGGCGTATCACGAGGCCCTTTCGTCTCGCGCGTTTCGGTGATGA
CGGTGAAAACCTCTGACACATGCAGCTCCCGGAGACGGTCACAGCTTGTCTGTAAGCGGATGCCGGGAGC
AGACAAGCCCGTCAGGGCGCGTCAGCGGGTGTTGGCGGGTGTCGGGGCTGGCTTAACTATGCGGCATCAG
AGCAGATTGCACTGAGAGTGCACCATATGCGGTGTGAAATACCGCACAGATGCGTAAGGAGAAAATACCG
CATCAGGCGCCATTCGCCATTCAGGCTGCGCAACTGTTGGGAAGGGCGATCGGTGCGGGCCTCTTCGCTA
TTACGCCAGAAATTTCACAAAAAAAAGCACCGACTCGGTGCCACTTTTTCAAGTTGATAACGGACTAGCC
TTATTTAAACTTGCTATGCTGTTTCCAGCATAGCTCTTAAACTCAGGGTTTCAGCCTCGTTCAAGACATC
TCGCAATAGGAGGAAGGGCGAATTCTGCAGATATCCATCACACTGGCGGCCGCTCGAGCATGCATCTAGA
GGGCCCAATTCGCCCTATAGTGAGTCGTATTACAATTCACTGGCCGTCGTTTTACAACGTCGTGACTGGG
AAAACCCTGGCGTTACCCAACTTAATCGCCTTGCAGCACATCCCCCTTTCGCCAGCTGGCGTAATAGCGA
AGAGGCCCGCACCGATCGCCCTTCCCAACAGTTGCGCAGCCTATACGTACGGCAGTTTAAGGTTTACACC
TATAAAAGAGAGAGCCGTTATCGTCTGTTTGTGGATGTACAGAGTGATATTATTGACACGCCGGGGCGAC
GGATGGTGATCCCCCTGGCCAGTGCACGTCTGCTGTCAGATAAAGTCTCCCGTGAACTTTACCCGGTGGT
GCATATCGGGGATGAAAGCTGGCGCATGATGACCACCGATATGGCCAGTGTGCCGGTCTCCGTTATCGGG
GAAGAAGTGGCTGATCTCAGCCACCGCGAAAATGACATCAAAAACGCCATTAACCTGATGTTCTGGGGAA
TATAAATGTCAGGCATGAGATTATCAAAAAGGATCTTCACCTAGATCCTTTTCACGTAGAAAGCCAGTCC
GCAGAAACGGTGCTGACCCCGGATGAATGTCAGCTACTGGGCTATCTGGACAAGGGAAAACGCAAGCGCA
AAGAGAAAGCAGGTAGCTTGCAGTGGGCTTACATGGCGATAGCTAGACTGGGCGGTTTTATGGACAGCAA
GCGAACCGGAATTGCCAGCTGGGGCGCCCTCTGGTAAGGTTGGGAAGCCCTGCAAAGTAAACTGGATGGC
TTTCTCGCCGCCAAGGATCTGATGGCGCAGGGGATCAAGCTCTGATCAAGAGACAGGATGAGGATCGTTT
CGCATGATTGAACAAGATGGATTGCACGCAGGTTCTCCGGCCGCTTGGGTGGAGAGGCTATTCGGCTATG
ACTGGGCACAACAGACAATCGGCTGCTCTGATGCCGCCGTGTTCCGGCTGTCAGCGCAGGGGCGCCCGGT
TCTTTTTGTCAAGACCGACCTGTCCGGTGCCCTGAATGAACTGCAAGACGAGGCAGCGCGGCTATCGTGG
CTGGCCACGACGGGCGTTCCTTGCGCAGCTGTGCTCGACGTTGTCACTGAAGCGGGAAGGGACTGGCTGC
TATTGGGCGAAGTGCCGGGGCAGGATCTCCTGTCATCTCACCTTGCTCCTGCCGAGAAAGTATCCATCAT
GGCTGATGCAATGCGGCGGCTGCATACGCTTGATCCGGCTACCTGCCCATTCGACCACCAAGCGAAACAT
CGCATCGAGCGAGCACGTACTCGGATGGAAGCCGGTCTTGTCGATCAGGATGATCTGGACGAAGAGCATC
AGGGGCTCGCGCCAGCCGAACTGTTCGCCAGGCTCAAGGCGAGCATGCCCGACGGCGAGGATCTCGTCGT
GACCCATGGCGATGCCTGCTTGCCGAATATCATGGTGGAAAATGGCCGCTTTTCTGGATTCATCGACTGT
GGCCGGCTGGGTGTGGCGGACCGCTATCAGGACATAGCGTTGGCTACCCGTGATATTGCTGAAGAGCTTG
GCGGCGAATGGGCTGACCGCTTCCTCGTGCTTTACGGTATCGCCGCTCCCGATTCGCAGCGCATCGCCTT
CTATCGCCTTCTTGACGAGTTCTTCTGAATTATTAACGCTTACAATTTCCTGATGCGGTATTTTCTCCTT
ACGCATCTGTGCGGTATTTCACACCGCATACAGGTGGCACTTTTCGGGGAAATGTGCGCGGAACCCCTAT
TTGTTTATTTTTCTAAATACATTCAAATATGTATCCGCTCATGAGACAATAACCCTGATAAATGCTTCAA
TAATAGCACGTGAGGAGGGCCACCATGGCCAAGTTGACCAGTGCCGTTCCGGTGCTCACCGCGCGCGACG
TCGCCGGAGCGGTCGAGTTCTGGACCGACCGGCTCGGGTTCTCCCGGGACTTCGTGGAGGACGACTTCGC
CGGTGTGGTCCGGGACGACGTGACCCTGTTCATCAGCGCGGTCCAGGACCAGGTGGTGCCGGACAACACC
CTGGCCTGGGTGTGGGTGCGCGGCCTGGACGAGCTGTACGCCGAGTGGTCGGAGGTCGTGTCCACGAACT
TCCGGGACGCCTCCGGGCCGGCCATGACCGAGATCGGCGAGCAGCCGTGGGGGCGGGAGTTCGCCCTGCG
CGACCCGGCCGGCAACTGCGTGCACTTCGTGGCCGAGGAGCAGGACTGACACGTGCTAAAACTTCATTTT
TAATTTAAAAGGATCTAGGTGAAGATCCTTTTTGATAATCTCATGACCAAAATCCCTTAACGTGAGTTTT
CGTTCCACTGAGCGTCAGACCCCGTAGAAAAGATCAAAGGATCTTCTTGAGATCCTTTTTTTCTGCGCGT
AATCTGCTGCTTGCAAACAAAAAAACCACCGCTACCAGCGGTGGTTTGTTTGCCGGATCAAGAGCTACCA
ACTCTTTTTCCGAAGGTAACTGGCTTCAGCAGAGCGCAGATACCAAATACTGTCCTTCTAGTGTAGCCGT
AGTTAGGCCACCACTTCAAGAACTCTGTAGCACCGCCTACATACCTCGCTCTGCTAATCCTGTTACCAGT
GGCTGCTGCCAGTGGCGATAAGTCGTGTCTTACCGGGTTGGACTCAAGACGATAGTTACCGGATAAGGCG
CAGCGGTCGGGCTGAACGGGGGGTTCGTGCACACAGCCCAGCTTGGAGCGAACGACCTACACCGAACTGA
GATACCTACAGCGTGAGCTATGAGAAAGCGCCACGCTTCCCGAAGGGAGAAAGGCGGACAGGTATCCGGT
AAGCGGCAGGGTCGGAACAGGAGAGCGCACGAGGGAGCTTCCAGGGGGAAACGCCTGGTATCTTTATAGT
CCTGTCGGGTTTCGCCACCTCTGACTTGAGCGTCGATTTTTGTGATGCTCGTCAGGGGGGCGGAGCCTAT
GGAAAAACGCCAGCAACGCGGCCTTTTTACGGTTCCTGGGCTTTTGCTGGCCTTTTGCTCACATGTTCTT
TCCTGCGTTATCCCCTGATTCTGTGGATAACCGTATTACCGCCTTTGAGTGAGCTGATACCGCTCGCCGC
AGCCGAACGACCGAGCGCAGCGAGTCAGTGAGCGAGGAAGCGGAAGAGCGCCCAATACGCAAACCGCCTC
TCCCCGCGCGTTGGCCGATTCATTAATGCAGCTGGCACGACAGGTTTCCCGACTGGAAAGCGGGCAGTGA
GCGCAACGCAATTAATGTGAGTTAGCTCACTCATTAGGCACCCCAGGCTTTACACTTTATGCTTCCGGCT
CGTATGTTGTGT
