>Addgene plasmid #61254 | pJW1311 | addgene partial sequence | sequence record 101177 | Lac-promoter 5'-CACTTTATGCTTCCGGCTCG-3'
CAGCTATGACCATGATTACGCCAAGCTATTTAGGTGACACTATAGAATACTCAAGCTATGCATCAAGCTT
GGTACCGAGCTCGGATCCACTAGTAACGGCCGCCAGTGTGCTGGAATTCGCCCTTAAAAATAGGCGTATC
ACGAGGCCCTTTCGTCTCGCGCGTTTCGGTGATGACGGTGAAAACCTCTGACACATGCAGCTCCCGGAGA
CGGTCACAGCTTGTCTGTAAGCGGATGCCGGGAGCAGACAAGCCCGTCAGGGCGCGTCAGCGGGTGTTGG
CGGGTGTCGGGGCTGGCTTAACTATGCGGCATCAGAGCAGATTGCACTGAGAGTGCACCATATGCGGTGT
GAAATACCGCACAGATGCGTAAGGAGAAAATACCGCATCAGGCGCCATTCGCCATTCAGGCTGCGCAACT
GTTGGGAAGGGCGATCGGTGCGGGCCTCTTCGCTATTACGCCAGAAATTTCACAAAAAAAAGCACCGACT
CGGTGCCACTTTTTCAAGTTGATAACGGACTAGCCTTATTTAAACTTGCTATGCTGTTTCCAGCATAGCT
CTTAAACTCAGGGTTTCAGCCTCGTTCAAGACATCTCGCAATAGGAGGAAGGGCGAATTCTGCAGATATC
CATCACACTGGCGGCCGCTCGAGCATGCATCTAGAGGGCCCAATTCGCCCTATAGTGAGTCGTATTACAA
TTCACTGGCCG
