>Addgene plasmid #61254 | pJW1311 | addgene partial sequence | sequence record 101292 | SaStk/lacZ5 5'-gtcggggctggcttaactat-3'
CGGTGTGAAATACCGCACAGATGCGTAAGGAGAAAATACCGCATCAGGCGCCATTCGCCATTCAGGCTGC
GCAACTGTTGGGAAGGGCGATCGGTGCGGGCCTCTTCGCTATTACGCCAGAAATTTCACAAAAAAAAGCA
CCGACTCGGTGCCACTTTTTCAAGTTGATAACGGACTAGCCTTATTTAAACTTGCTATGCTGTTTCCAGC
ATAGCTCTTAAACTCAGGGTTTCAGCCTCGTTCAAGACATCTCGCAATAGGAGGAAGGGCGAATTCTGCA
GATATCCATCACACTGGCGGCCGCTCGAGCATGCATCTAGAGGGCCCAATTCGCCCTATAGTGAGTCGTA
TTACAATTCACTGGCCGTCGTTTTACAACGTCGTGACTGGGAAAACCCTGGCGTTACCCAACTTAATCGC
CTTGCAGCACATCCCCCTTTCGCCAGCTGGCGTAATAGCGAAGAGGCCCGCACCGATCGCCCTTCCCAAC
AGTTGCGCAGCCT
